Addgene plasmid #54991: mCherry-ATG16-C-18
Purpose: Localization: Membrane Receptor, Excitation: 587, Emission: 610
Depositing lab: Michael Davidson. Depositing organization: Florida State University, Tallahassee.
Backbone
  Vector backbone: mCherry-C1
  Backbone size w/o insert (bp): 4750
  Vector type: Mammalian Expression
  Selectable markers: Neomycin (select with G418)
Growth in bacteria
  Bacterial resistance: Kanamycin, 50 μg/mL
  Growth temperature: 37°C
  Growth strain: DH5alpha
  Copy number: High Copy
Gene/Insert
  Gene/Insert name: ATG16 (alt name: NM_001205392.1)
  Species: M. musculus (mouse)
  Promoter: CMV
  Tag / fusion protein: mCherry (N terminal on backbone)
  Cloning method: Unknown
  Sequencing primers: 5′ CMV-F; 3′ SV40pA-R
Terms and licenses: Academic/Nonprofit Terms; Industry Terms: Not Available to Industry
Depositor comments: . Excitation = 587; Emission = 610
How to cite: mCherry-ATG16-C-18 was a gift from Michael Davidson (Addgene plasmid # 54991 ; http://n2t.net/addgene:54991 ; RRID:Addgene_54991)
