[The description below was written by a language model from this plasmid's Addgene catalogue record.]
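Description:
mCherry-ATG16-C-18 is a mammalian expression plasmid built on the mCherry-C1 backbone (about 4.75 kb without insert), designed to produce a red fluorescent fusion of mouse ATG16. The insert is the Mus musculus ATG16 coding sequence, cloned downstream of mCherry so that the fluorescent protein sits at the N terminus of the fusion. The "C-18" in the name probably refers to the C-type vector layout and an 18-residue linker between the two proteins, but the record does not state this explicitly, and the cloning method is listed as unknown. Expression is driven by the CMV promoter, a strong constitutive promoter in most mammalian cell lines. The use of an SV40pA reverse sequencing primer indicates an SV40 polyadenylation signal following the insert.

The plasmid is propagated in E. coli as a high-copy construct under kanamycin selection. In mammalian cells, the neomycin resistance marker allows G418 selection of stable transfectants. No feature table is provided, so the origin of replication and other backbone elements are not itemised.

The construct serves as a fluorescent localization marker for live- or fixed-cell imaging, with mCherry excitation and emission maxima recorded as 587 nm and 610 nm. The catalogue entry classifies the localization as "Membrane Receptor". ATG16 is generally known as a component of the autophagy machinery that associates with forming autophagosomal membranes, so the fusion would ordinarily be used to visualise ATG16 distribution and autophagy-related structures in transfected cells, though the record does not describe a specific application.
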