>Addgene plasmid #54991 | mCherry-ATG16-C-18 | depositor partial sequence | sequence record 85378 | insert sequence
CCATTGCTAGTGACGTCAGATCCGCTAGCGCTACCGGTCGCCACCATGGTGAGCAAGGGCGAGGAGGATA
ACATGGCCATCATCAAGGAGTTCATGCGCTTCAAGGTGCACATGGAGGGCTCCGTGAACGGCCACGAGTT
CGAGATCGAGGGCGAGGGCGAGGGCCGCCCCTACGAGGGCACCCAGACCGCCAAGCTGAAGGTGACCAAG
GGTGGCCCCCTGCCCTTCGCCTGGGACATCCTGTCCCCTCAGTTCATGTACGGCTCCAAGGCCTACGTGA
AGCACCCCGCCGACATCCCCGACTACTTGAAGCTGTCCTTCCCCGAGGGCTTCAAGTGGGAGCGCGTGAT
GAACTTCGAGGACGGCGGCGTGGTGACCGTGACCCAGGACTCCTCCCTGCAGGACGGCGAGTTCATCTAC
AAGGTGAAGCTGCGCGGCACCAACTTCCCCTCCGACGGCCCCGTAATGCAGAAGAAGACCATGGGCTGGG
AGGCCTCCTCCGAGCGGATGTACCCCGAGGACGGCGCCCTGAAGGGCGAGATCAAGCAGAGGCTGAAGCT
GAAGGACGGCGGCCACTACGACGCTGAGGTCAAGACCACCTACAAGGCCAAGAAGCCCGTGCAGCTGCCC
GGCGCCTACAACGTCAACATCAAGTTGGACATCACCTCCCACAACGAGGACTACACCATCGTGGAACAGT
ACGAACGCGCCGAGGGCCGCCACTCCACCGGCGGCATGGACGAGCTGTACAAGTCCGGACTCAGATCTCG
AGCTCAAGCTTCGGGAGATAGTGGTGGGAGCGGTTCATCGTCGGGCCTGCGCGCCGCAGACTTTCCCCGC
TGGAAGCGTCACATCGCGGAGGAACTGAGGCGCCGGGACCGACTGCAGAGGCAGGCGTTCGAGGAGATCA
TTCTGCAGTATACCAAGTTGCTGGAAAAGTCAGATCTTCATTCAGTATTGACCCAGAAACTACAAGCAGA
AAAGCATGACATGCCAAATAGGCATGAAATAAGTCCTGGACATGATGGTGCGTGGAATGATAGTCAACTA
CAAGAAATGGCCCAGTTGAGGATCAAACACCAGGAAGAGCTGACCGAACTGCACAAGAAGCGTGGGGAGT
TAGCTCAGTTGGTGATTGACCTGAACAACCAAATGCAGCAGAAGGACAAGGAGATACAGATGAATGAAGC
AAAGATTTCGGAGTATTTACAGACCATCTCTGACCTGGAGACAAACTGCCTGGACCTGCGCACCAAACTG
CAGGACCTCGAGGTAGCCAACCAGACCCTGAAGGATGAGTATGACGCCCTGCAGATTACTTTTACTGCCC
TAGAAGAGAAACTGAGGAAAACTACTGAGGAGAACCAGGAACTGGTCACCAGATGGATGGCTGAGAAGGC
CCAAGAAGCCAATCGCCTCAATGCAGAGAATGAGAAGGACTCCAGGAGGCGTCAAGCACGGCTGCAGAAG
GAGCTTGCAGAAGCAGCAAAGGAACCTCTACCTGTTGAACAGGATGATGACATTGAAGTCATTGTGGATG
AGACCTCAGACCACACAGAAGAGACCTCTCCCGTCCGAGCTGTCAGCAGAGCAGCTACGAGACGCTCTGT
CTCTTCCATCCCAGTCCCCCAGGATATCATGGACACTCATCCTGCTTCTGGTAAAGATGTGAGAGTCCCA
ACTACTGCCTCGTATGTCTTCGATGCGCATGACGGAGAGGTCAACGCAGTGCAGTTCAGTCCAGGCTCCC
GGTTGCTGGCCACTGGAGGCATGGACCGCAGGGTGAAACTTTGGGAAGCATTCGGAGATAAATGTGAATT
CAAGGGCTCCCTGTCTGGCAGTAATGCTGGAATTACAAGCATTGAATTTGATAGTGCTGGAGCTTACCTA
TTAGCAGCTTCAAATGATTTTGCAAGCCGAATCTGGACTGTGGATGATTATCGATTACGGCACACACTCA
CAGGCCACAGCGGGAAAGTCCTCTCTGCCAAGTTCCTGCTGGACAATGCACGGATTGTCTCAGGAAGTCA
CGACCGGACCCTCAAACTCTGGGATCTCCGCAGCAAAGTCTGCATAAAAACAGTGTTTGCAGGATCCAGC
TGCAATGACATTGTTTGCACTGAACAATGTGTAATGAGTGGACATTTTGACAAGAAAATTCGTTTCTGGG
ATATCCGGTCAGAGAGTGTGGTCCGAGAGATGGAACTGTTAGGGAAGATCACTGCTCTGGACCTAAACCC
TGAGAGAACTGAGCTCCTGAGCTGCTCCCGTGATGACCTGCTAAAAGTCATCGACCTCCGGACAAATGCA
GTCAAACAGACATTCAGTGCGCCTGGATTCAAATGCGGCTCTGACTGGACCCGGGTTGTCTTCAGCCCTG
ATGGCAGTTACGTGGCAGCAGGCTCAGCCGAGGGTTCTCTTTATGTCTGGAGTGTGCTGACAGGGAAAGT
GGAGAAGGTTCTTTCAAAACAGCACAGCTCTTCTATCAATGCGGTGGCGTGGGCCCCCTCGGGCTTACAT
GTTGTCAGTGTGGACAAAGGAAGCAGAGCTATGCTGTGGGCACAGCCTTGAGGTACCGCGGGCCCGGGAT
CCACCGGATCTAGATAACTGATCATAATCAGCCATAC
