>Addgene plasmid #54991 | mCherry-ATG16-C-18 | addgene partial sequence | sequence record 101880 | mCherry-F 5'-ccccgtaatgcagaagaaga-3'
GTACCCCGAGGACGGCGCCCTGAAGGGCGAGATCAAGCAGAGGCTGAAGCTGAAGGACGGCGGCCACTAC
GACGCTGAGGTCAAGACCACCTACAAGGCCAAGAAGCCCGTGCAGCTGCCCGGCGCCTACAACGTCAACA
TCAAGTTGGACATCACCTCCCACAACGAGGACTACACCATCGTGGAACAGTACGAACGCGCCGAGGGCCG
CCACTCCACCGGCGGCATGGACGAGCTGTACAAGTCCGGACTCAGATCTCGAGCTCAAGCTTCGGGAGAT
AGTGGTGGGAGCGGTTCATCGTCGGGCCTGCGCGCCGCAGACTTTCCCCGCTGGAAGCGTCACATCGCGG
AGGAACTGAGGCGCCGGGACCGACTGCAGAGGCAGGCGTTCGAGGAGATCATTCTGCAGTATACCAAGTT
GCTGGAAAAGTCAGATCTTCATTCAGTATTGACCCAGAAACTACAAGCAGAAAAGCATGACATGCCAAAT
AGGCATGAAATAAGTCCTGGACATGATGGTGCGTGGAATGATAGTCAACTACAAGAAATGGCCCAGTTGA
GGATCAAACACCAGGAAGAGCTGACCGAACTGCACAAGAAGCGTGGGGAGTTAGCTCAGTTGGTGATTGA
CCTGAACAACCAAATGCAGCAGAAGGACAAGGAGATACAGATGAATGAAGCAAAGATTTCGGAGTATTTA
CAGACCATCTCTGACCTGGAGACAAACTGCCTGGACCTGCGCACCAAACTGCAGGACCTCGAGGTAGCCA
ACCAGACCCTGAAGGATGAGTATGACGCCCTGCAGATTACTTTTACTGCCCTAGAAGAGAAACTGAGGAA
